>Addgene plasmid #226840 | SMT503 | addgene full sequence | sequence record 456035 | Addgene NGS Result
TGAAGAATTTCCGGTTCCGGCGCTGCATCATCCGGTGTTTCAGCAGGAGAGCTTTACCCGTCAGGTGCTG
TGGAAACTGCTGAAAGTGGTTAAATTTGGCGAAGTGATTAGCTATCAGCAGCTGGCGGCCCTGGCGGGTA
ATCCGGCTGCCACCGCCGCCGTTAAAACCGCGCTGAGCGGTAACCCGGTGCCGATTCTGATTCCGTGCCA
TCGTGTGGTTAGCTCTAGCGGTGCGGTTGGCGGTTATGAAGGTGGTCTGGCGGTGAAAGAGTGGCTGCTG
GCCCATGAAGGTCATCGTCTGGGTAAACCGGGTCTGGGAGGTGGAGGGTCTGGGGGAGGAGGCTCAGGCG
CGGAACATAACCCGGTGGTGATGGTGCATGGCATTGGTGGCGCGAGCTTTAACTTTGCGGGCATTAAATC
CTATCTGGTGAGCCAGGGCTGGAGCCAGAACGATCTGTATGCGGTGGATTTCTGGGATAAAACCGGTACC
AACTATAACAACGGCCCGGTGCTGAGCCGTTTTGTGCAGAAAGTGCTGGACGAAACCGGCGCCAAGAAAG
TGGATATCGTGGCGCATAGCATGGGCGGCGCGAACACCCTGTATTATATTAAGAACCTGGACGGCGGTAA
CAAAGTGGCGAACGTGGTGACCTTGGGTGGTGCAAACCGTCTGACTACCGGTGATGCGCTGCCGGGTACC
GATCCGAACCAGAAAATTCTGTATACCAGCATCTATAGCAGCGCGGATGATATTGTGATGAACTGCCTGA
GCCGCCTGGATGGCGCGCGTAACGTTCAGATTCATGGCGTGGGTCATATGGGCCTGCTGTATAGCAGCCA
GGTGAACAGCCTGATTAAAGAAGGTTTGAACGGCGGCGGCCAGAACACCAACGGTGGCGGTTCTGGCGGT
GGCGGTAGTGGCAGCAAGGGCGAGGAGCTGTTCACCGGGGTGGTGCCCATCCTGGTCGAGCTGGACGGCG
ACGTAAACGGCCACAAGTTCAGCGTGTCCGGCGAGGGCGAGGGCGATGCCACCTACGGCAAGCTGACCCT
GAAGTTCATCTGCACCACCGGCAAGCTGCCCGTGCCCTGGCCCACCCTCGTGACCACCCTGACCTACGGC
GTGCAGTGCTTCAGCCGCTACCCCGACCACATGAAGCAGCACGACTTCTTCAAGTCCGCCATGCCCGAAG
GCTACGTCCAGGAGCGCACCATCTTCTTCAAGGACGACGGCAACTACAAGACCCGCGCCGAGGTGAAGTT
CGAGGGCGACACCCTGGTGAACCGCATCGAGCTGAAGGGCATCGACTTCAAGGAGGACGGCAACATCCTG
GGGCACAAGCTGGAGTACAACTACAACAGCCACAACGTCTATATCATGGCCGACAAGCAGAAGAACGGCA
TCAAGGTGAACTTCAAGATCCGCCACAACATCGAGGACGGCAGCGTGCAGCTCGCCGACCACTACCAGCA
GAACACCCCCATCGGCGACGGCCCCGTGCTGCTGCCCGACAACCACTACCTGAGCACCCAGTCCGCCCTG
AGCAAAGACCCCAACGAGAAGCGCGATCACATGGTCCTGCTGGAGTTCGTGACCGCCGCCGGGATCACTC
TCGGCATGGACGAGCTGTACAAATAATGATTCCCGCTGATAGTGCTAGTGTAGATCGCTACTAGTAGCGG
CCGCTGCAGTCCGGCAAAAAAGGGCAAGGTGTCACCACCCTGCCCTTTTTCTTTAAAACCGAAAAGATTA
CTTCGCGTTATGCAGGCTTCCTCGCTCACTGACTCGCTGCGCTCGGTCGTTCGGCTGCGGCGAGCGGTAT
CAGCTCACTCAAAGGCGGTAATACGGTTATCCACAGAATCAGGGGATAACGCAGGAAAGAACATGTGAGC
AAAAGGCCAGCAAAAGGCCAGGAACCGTAAAAAGGCCGCGTTGCTGGCGTTTTTCCACAGGCTCCGCCCC
CCTGACGAGCATCACAAAAATCGACGCTCAAGTCAGAGGTGGCGAAACCCGACAGGACTATAAAGATACC
AGGCGTTTCCCCCTGGAAGCTCCCTCGTGCGCTCTCCTGTTCCGACCCTGCCGCTTACCGGATACCTGTC
CGCCTTTCTCCCTTCGGGAAGCGTGGCGCTTTCTCATAGCTCACGCTGTAGGTATCTCAGTTCGGTGTAG
GTCGTTCGCTCCAAGCTGGGCTGTGTGCACGAACCCCCCGTTCAGCCCGACCGCTGCGCCTTATCCGGTA
ACTATCGTCTTGAGTCCAACCCGGTAAGACACGACTTATCGCAACTGGCAGCAGCCACTGGTAACAGGAT
TAGCAGAGCGAGGTATGTAGGCGGTGCTACAGAGTTCTTGAAGTGGTGGCCTAACTACGGCTACACTAGA
AGAACAGTATTTGGTATCTGCGCTCTGCTGAAGCCAGTTACCTTCGGAAAAAGAGTTGGTAGCTCTTGAT
CCGGCAAACAAACCACCGCTGGTAGCGGTGGTTTTTTTGTTTGCAAGCAGCAGATTACGCGCAGAAAAAA
AGGATCTCAAGAAGATCCTTTGATCTTTTCTACGGGGTCTGACGCTCAGTGGAACGAAAACTCACGTTAA
GGGATTTTGGTCATGAGATTATCAAAAAGGATCTTCACCTAGATCCTTTTAAATTAAAAATGAAGTTTTA
AATCAATCTAAAGTATATATGAGTAAACTTGGTCTGACAGCTCGAGGCTTGGATTCTCACCAATAAAAAA
CGCCCGGCGGCAACCGAGCGTTCTGAACAAATCCAGATGGAGTTATGAGGTCATTACTGGATCTATCAAC
AGGAGTCCAAGCGAGCTCGATATCAAATTACGCCCCGCCCTGCCACTCATCGCAGTACTGTTGTAATTCA
TTAAGCATTATGCCGACATGGAAGCCATCACAAACGGCATGATGAACCTGAATCGCCAGCGGCATCAGCA
CCTTGTCGCCTTGCGTATAATATTTGCCCATGGTGAAAACGGGGGCGAAGAAGTTGTCCATATTGGCCAC
GTTTAAATCAAAACTGGTGAAACTCACCCAGGGATTGGCTGAGACGAAAAACATATTCTCAATAAACCCT
TTAGGGAAATAGGCCAGGTTTTCACCGTAACACGCCACATCTTGCGAATATATGTGTAGAAACTGCCGGA
AATCGTCGTGGTATTCACTCCAGAGCGATGAAAACGTTTCAGTTTGCTCATGGAAAACGGTGTAACAAGG
GTGAACACTATCCCATATCACCAGCTCACCGTCTTTCATTGCCATACGAAATTCCGGATGAGCATTCATC
AGGCGGGCAAGAATGTGAATAAAGGCCGGATAAAACTTGTGCTTATTTTTCTTTACGGTCTTTAAAAAGG
CCGTAATATCCAGCTGAACGGTCTGGTTATAGGTACATTGAGCAACTGACTGAAATGCCTCAAAATGTTC
TTTACGATGCCATTGGGATATATCAACGGTGGTATATCCAGTGATTTTTTTCTCCATTTTAGCTTCCTTA
GCTCCTGAAAATCTCGATAACTCAAAAAATACGCCCGGTAGTGATCTTATTTCATTATGGTGAAAGTTGG
AACCTCTTACGTGCCCGATCAACTCGAGTGCCACCTGACGTCTAAGAAACCGAATAATACGACTCACTAT
AGGGCTTAAGTATAAGGAGATATACATATGGACAAAGATTGCGAAATGAAACGTACCACCCTGGATAGCC
CGCTGGGCAAACTGGAACTGAGCGGCTGCGAACAGGGCCTGCATGAAATTAAACTGCTGGGTAAAGGCAC
CAGCGCGGCCGATGCGGTTGAAGTTCCGGCCCCGGCCGCCGTGCTGGGTGGTCCGGAACCGCTGATGCAG
GCGACCGCGTGGCTGAACGCGTATTTTCATCAGCCGGAAGCGAT
Features (pLannotate 1.2.2; 10 found; start..end, strand, type, name):
    350..892     +  CDS            estA (fragment): ESTA_BACSU - Also known as lip, lipA. Experimental evidence at protein level: Swiss-Prot protein existence level 1. Active toward p-nitrophenyl esters and triacylglycerides with a marked preference for esters with C8 acyl groups. From Bacillus subtilis (strain 168).
    923..1633    +  CDS            EGFP: EGFP is a basic (constitutively fluorescent) green fluorescent protein published in 1996, derived from Aequorea victoria. It is reported to be a rapidly-maturing weak dimer with moderate acid sensitivity.
   1669..1689    +  misc_feature   BioBrick suffix: universal suffix for all parts
   1690..1747    +  terminator     his operon terminator: This putative transcriptin terminator from the E. coli his operon has a 2-bp deletion introduced during synthesis. Its efficiency has not been determined.
   1942..2530    -  rep_origin     ori: high-copy-number ColE1/pMB1/pBR322/pUC origin of replication
   2723..2757    -  terminator     lambda t0 terminator: minimal transcription terminator from phage lambda (Scholtissek and Grosse, 1987)
   2828..3487    -  CDS            CmR: chloramphenicol acetyltransferase; cat; confers resistance to chloramphenicol
   3488..3585    -  promoter       cat promoter: promoter of the E. coli cat gene encoding chloramphenicol acetyltransferase
   3625..3643    +  promoter       T7 promoter: promoter for bacteriophage T7 RNA polymerase
   3668..319     +  CDS            SNAP-tag® (across the origin): human O6-alkylguanine-DNA-alkyltransferase variant that forms covalent bonds with benzylguanine derivatives optimized for bacterial expression
