[The description below was written by a language model from this plasmid's Addgene catalogue record and pLannotate feature annotations shown in this document.]
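Description:
SMT503 is a 3,894 bp bacterial expression and synthetic biology plasmid built on the iGEM pSB1C3 backbone. It is a high-copy vector that replicates in E. coli from a ColE1/pUC-type origin and is selected with chloramphenicol through a chloramphenicol acetyltransferase gene driven by its native cat promoter and followed by a lambda t0 terminator. A BioBrick suffix and a his operon terminator, both remnants of the backbone, sit downstream of the insert.

The payload, assembled by Golden Gate cloning, is a single T7 promoter-driven open reading frame encoding a three-part fusion. An N-terminal SNAP-tag, an engineered O6-alkylguanine-DNA alkyltransferase that reacts covalently with benzylguanine derivatives, spans the numbering origin of the sequence record. It is followed by Bacillus subtilis lipase A (BsLipA, annotated as estA) and then a C-terminal EGFP. The lipase carries seven substitutions: R33Q, D34N, K35D, K112D, M134D, Y139C and I157M. The record does not explain the functional rationale for these changes. In this arrangement the SNAP-tag offers a handle for covalent labelling or capture of the enzyme, while EGFP gives a fluorescent readout of expression.

Because transcription depends on T7 RNA polymerase, the plasmid is described as compatible with the PURExpress reconstituted system for cell-free transcription and translation. The associated publication concerns FACS-sortable triple emulsion picoreactors for screening reactions in biphasic environments, which suggests the construct serves as a template for producing a trackable lipase inside such compartments. The record does not detail the specific assay format.
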