Addgene plasmid #226840: SMT503
Purpose: Plasmid that encodes a B. Subtilis lipase (BsLipA) gene fusion with N-terminal SNAP and C-Terminal eGFP under a T7 promoter. Compatible with PURExpress for in vitro transcription/translation. Chloramp
Depositing lab: Polly Fordyce. Depositing organization: Stanford University. Publication: FACS-Sortable Triple Emulsion Picoreactors for Screening Reactions in Biphasic Environments. Thompson S, Zhang Y, Yang Z, Nichols L, Fordyce PM. Adv Mater Interfaces. 2025 Feb 3;12(3):2400403. doi: 10.1002/admi.202400403. Epub 2024 Dec 4. PubMed 40831677.
Backbone
  Vector backbone: pSB1C3
  Backbone manufacturer: iGEM
  Backbone size w/o insert (bp): 2034
  Total vector size (bp): 3894
  Vector type: Bacterial Expression, Synthetic Biology
Growth in bacteria
  Bacterial resistance: Chloramphenicol, 25 μg/mL
  Growth temperature: 37°C
  Growth strain: DH5alpha
  Copy number: High Copy
Gene/Insert
  Gene/Insert name: Lipase A (alt name: BsLipA)
  Species: B. subtilis
  Insert size (bp): 1860
  Mutation: R33Q, D34N, K35D, K112D, M134D, Y139C, I157M
  GenBank ID: M74010
  Promoter: T7
  Tag / fusion protein: SNAP (N terminal on insert); eGFP (C terminal on insert)
  Cloning method: Golden Gate
  Sequencing primers: 5′ ACCTCTTACGTGCCCGATCAAC; 3′ CGTCGCCGTCCAGCTCGACCAG
Terms and licenses: Academic/Nonprofit Terms; Industry Terms: Not Available to Industry
Depositor comments: The SMT502 plasmid was generated with assistance from Daria Passow, Stanford University, who generated the Golden Gate acceptor vector. Please visit https://doi.org/10.1101/2024.03.01.583031 for bioRxiv preprint.
How to cite: SMT503 was a gift from Polly Fordyce (Addgene plasmid # 226840 ; http://n2t.net/addgene:226840 ; RRID:Addgene_226840)
